>Addgene plasmid #123482 | pMK-PpsbD-leader | addgene full sequence | sequence record 247686 | Addgene NGS Result
CTAAATTGTAAGCGTTAATATTTTGTTAAAATTCGCGTTAAATTTTTGTTAAATCAGCTCATTTTTTAAC
CAATAGGCCGAAATCGGCAAAATCCCTTATAAATCAAAAGAATAGACCGAGATAGGGTTGAGTGGCCGCT
ACAGGGCGCTCCCATTCGCCATTCAGGCTGCGCAACTGTTGGGAAGGGCGTTTCGGTGCGGGCCTCTTCG
CTATTACGCCAGCTGGCGAAAGGGGGATGTGCTGCAAGGCGATTAAGTTGGGTAACGCCAGGGTTTTCCC
AGTCACGACGTTGTAAAACGACGGCCAGTGAGCGCGACGTAATACGACTCACTATAGGGCGAATTGAAGG
AAGGCCGTCAAGGCCACGTGTCTTGTCCAGGCGCGCCAGGTCTCAGGAGCGAAAGGTTAGAAATCAACAA
AAGAAAAAGTAAGTGGACCTGACCTATTGAATCATGACTATATCCGCTATTCTGATATTAAAATTCGATA
GAGATGAAATTGGAGCTCTAGAGAATTCAGTTGTAGGGAGGGATCCTACTTGAGACCATTAATTAATGGA
GCACAAGACTGGCCTCATGGGCCTTCCTTTCACTGCCCGCTTTCCAGTCGGGAAACCTGTCGTGCCAGCT
GCATTAACATGGTCATAGCTGTTTCCTTGCGTATTGGGCGCTCTCCGCTTCCTCGCTCACTGACTCGCTG
CGCTCGGTCGTTCGGGTAAAGCCTGGGGTGCCTAATGAGCAAAAGGCCAGCAAAAGGCCAGGAACCGTAA
AAAGGCCGCGTTGCTGGCGTTTTTCCATAGGCTCCGCCCCCCTGACGAGCATCACAAAAATCGACGCTCA
AGTCAGAGGTGGCGAAACCCGACAGGACTATAAAGATACCAGGCGTTTCCCCCTGGAAGCTCCCTCGTGC
GCTCTCCTGTTCCGACCCTGCCGCTTACCGGATACCTGTCCGCCTTTCTCCCTTCGGGAAGCGTGGCGCT
TTCTCATAGCTCACGCTGTAGGTATCTCAGTTCGGTGTAGGTCGTTCGCTCCAAGCTGGGCTGTGTGCAC
GAACCCCCCGTTCAGCCCGACCGCTGCGCCTTATCCGGTAACTATCGTCTTGAGTCCAACCCGGTAAGAC
ACGACTTATCGCCACTGGCAGCAGCCACTGGTAACAGGATTAGCAGAGCGAGGTATGTAGGCGGTGCTAC
AGAGTTCTTGAAGTGGTGGCCTAACTACGGCTACACTAGAAGAACAGTATTTGGTATCTGCGCTCTGCTG
AAGCCAGTTACCTTCGGAAAAAGAGTTGGTAGCTCTTGATCCGGCAAACAAACCACCGCTGGTAGCGGTG
GTTTTTTTGTTTGCAAGCAGCAGATTACGCGCAGAAAAAAAGGATCTCAAGAAGATCCTTTGATCTTTTC
TACGGGGTCTGACGCTCAGTGGAACGAAAACTCACGTTAAGGGATTTTGGTCATGAGATTATCAAAAAGG
ATCTTCACCTAGATCCTTTTAAATTAAAAATGAAGTTTTAAATCAATCTAAAGTATATATGAGTAAACTT
GGTCTGACAGTTATTAGAAAAATTCATCCAGCAGACGATAAAACGCAATACGCTGGCTATCCGGTGCCGC
AATGCCATACAGCACCAGAAAACGATCCGCCCATTCGCCGCCCAGTTCTTCCGCAATATCACGGGTGGCC
AGCGCAATATCCTGATAACGATCCGCCACGCCCAGACGGCCGCAATCAATAAAGCCGCTAAAACGGCCAT
TTTCCACCATAATGTTCGGCAGGCACGCATCACCATGGGTCACCACCAGATCTTCGCCATCCGGCATGCT
CGCTTTCAGACGCGCAAACAGCTCTGCCGGTGCCAGGCCCTGATGTTCTTCATCCAGATCATCCTGATCC
ACCAGGCCCGCTTCCATACGGGTACGCGCACGTTCAATACGATGTTTCGCCTGATGATCAAACGGACAGG
TCGCCGGGTCCAGGGTATGCAGACGACGCATGGCATCCGCCATAATGCTCACTTTTTCTGCCGGCGCCAG
ATGGCTAGACAGCAGATCCTGACCCGGCACTTCGCCCAGCAGCAGCCAATCACGGCCCGCTTCGGTCACC
ACATCCAGCACCGCCGCACACGGAACACCGGTGGTGGCCAGCCAGCTCAGACGCGCCGCTTCATCCTGCA
GCTCGTTCAGCGCACCGCTCAGATCGGTTTTCACAAACAGCACCGGACGACCCTGCGCGCTCAGACGAAA
CACCGCCGCATCAGAGCAGCCAATGGTCTGCTGCGCCCAATCATAGCCAAACAGACGTTCCACCCACGCT
GCCGGGCTACCCGCATGCAGGCCATCCTGTTCAATCATACTCTTCCTTTTTCAATATTATTGAAGCATTT
ATCAGGGTTATTGTCTCATGAGCGGATACATATTTGAATGTATTTAGAAAAATAAACAAATAGGGGTTCC
GCGCACATTTCCCCGAAAAGTGCCAC
Features (pLannotate 1.2.2; 8 found; start..end, strand, type, name):
      3..134     -  rep_origin     M13 ori (fragment): M13 bacteriophage origin of replication; arrow indicates direction of (+) strand synthesis
    155..311     -  CDS            lacZα (fragment): LacZα fragment of β-galactosidase; lacZ fragment
    320..338     +  promoter       T7 promoter: promoter for bacteriophage T7 RNA polymerase
    590..637     -  CDS            lacI (fragment): lac repressor; lacI; The lac repressor binds to the lac operator to inhibit transcription in E. coli. This inhibition can be relieved by adding lactose or isopropyl-β-D-thiogalactopyranoside (IPTG).
    674..714     -  rep_origin     RSF ori (fragment): Plasmids containing the RSF 1030 origin of replication can be propagated in E. coli cells that contain additional plasmids with compatible origins.
    792..1380    -  rep_origin     ori: high-copy-number ColE1/pMB1/pBR322/pUC origin of replication
   1554..2348    -  CDS            NeoR/KanR: aminoglycoside phosphotransferase confers resistance to neomycin, kanamycin, and G418 (Geneticin®)
   2349..2453    -  promoter       AmpR promoter: bla
