[The description below was written by a language model from this plasmid's Addgene catalogue record and pLannotate feature annotations shown in this document.]
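Description:
pMK-PpsbD-leader is a small (about 2.5 kb) part-storage plasmid from the MoChlo kit, a modular cloning toolbox for chloroplast biotechnology. It is built on the pMK-T gene-synthesis backbone and is classed as a synthetic biology vector for propagation in E. coli. Replication relies on a high-copy ColE1/pUC-type origin. Selection is by kanamycin, conferred by an aminoglycoside phosphotransferase (NeoR/KanR) gene that the annotation places directly downstream of an AmpR (bla) promoter, which presumably drives it.

The payload is the PpsbD-leader insert, which the depositor describes as a chloroplast promoter made by gene synthesis and designed for Golden Gate cloning. The name suggests the promoter of the plastid psbD gene together with its leader (5′ untranslated) region, but the record does not state the source species, the exact boundaries of the part, or which type IIS enzyme and overhangs flank it. The automated feature table does not annotate the insert itself. It most likely sits in the unannotated stretch following the T7 promoter, between roughly positions 340 and 590. The other annotated features are short fragments of an M13 origin, lacZα, lacI and an RSF origin. These appear to be backbone remnants or partial sequence matches rather than functional elements.

As a kit component, the plasmid serves as a donor of a standardized promoter module. In a Golden Gate reaction the part would be released and joined in a defined order with other modules, such as coding sequences and terminators, to assemble expression cassettes for chloroplast transformation vectors. It is not itself an expression or plant transformation vector.
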