Addgene plasmid #123482: pMK-PpsbD-leader
Purpose: MoChlo kit
Depositing lab: Scott Lenaghan & C. Neal Stewart. Depositing organization: University of Tennessee Institute of Agriculture. Publication: MoChlo: A versatile modular cloning toolbox for chloroplast biotechnology. Occhialini A, Piatek A, Pfotenhauer AC, Frazier TP, Stewart CN, Lenaghan S. Plant Physiol. 2019 Jan 24. pii: pp.18.01220. doi: 10.1104/pp.18.01220. PubMed 30679266.
Backbone
  Vector backbone: pMK-T
  Vector type: Synthetic Biology
Growth in bacteria
  Bacterial resistance: Kanamycin, 50 μg/mL
  Growth temperature: 37°C
  Growth strain: Top10
  Copy number: High Copy
Gene/Insert
  Gene/Insert name: PpsbD-leader
  Cloning method: Restriction Enzyme; 5′ cloning site Unknown (unknown if destroyed)
Terms and licenses: Academic/Nonprofit Terms; Industry Terms: Not Available to Industry
Depositor comments: All inserts have been produced by gene synthesis and cloned in the indicated backbone vector. The insert is a chloroplast promoter designed for Golden-Gate cloning. The Original Material was developed in the performance of research that was funded by Grant Nos. ARPA-E: DE-AR000660 & DARPA: D17AC00016.
How to cite: pMK-PpsbD-leader was a gift from Scott Lenaghan & C. Neal Stewart (Addgene plasmid # 123482 ; http://n2t.net/addgene:123482 ; RRID:Addgene_123482)
