>Addgene plasmid #123482 | pMK-PpsbD-leader | depositor partial sequence | sequence record 235587 | PpsbD-leader
CGAAAGGTTAGAAATCAACAAAAGAAAAAGTAAGTGGACCTGACCTATTGAATCATGACTATATCCGCTA
TTCTGATATTAAAATTCGATAGAGATGAAATTGGAGCTCTAGAGAATTCAGTTGTAGGGAGGGATCC
